>Addgene plasmid #117876 | CHL1 wt-eGFP | addgene full sequence | sequence record 231096 | Addgene NGS Result
AGATCTAACATCCAAAGACGAAAGGTTGAATGAAACCTTTTTGCCATCCGACATCCACAGGTCCATTCTC
ACACATAAGTGCCAAACGCAACAGGAGGGGATACACTAGCAGCAGACCGTTGCAAACGCAGGACCTCCAC
TCCTCTTCTCCTCAACACCCACTTTTGCCATCGAAAAACCAGCCCAGTTATTGGGCTTGATTGGAGCTCG
CTCATTCCAATTCCTTCTATTAGGCTACTAACACCATGACTTTATTAGCCTGTCTATCCTGGCCCCCCTG
GCGAGGTTCATGTTTGTTTATTTCCGAATGCAACAAGCTCCGCATTACACCCGAACATCACTCCAGATGA
GGGCTTTCTGAGTGTGGGGTCAAATAGTTTCATGTTCCCCAAATGGCCCAAAACTGACAGTTTAAACGCT
GTCTTGGAACCTAATATGACAAAAGCGTGATCTCATCCAAGATGAACTAAGTTTGGTTCGTTGAAATGCT
AACGGCCAGTTGGTCAAAAAGAAACTTCCAAAAGTCGGCATACCGTTTGTCTTGTTTGGTATTGATTGAC
GAATGCTCAAAAATAATCTCATTAATGCTTAGCGCAGTCTCTCTATCGCTTCTGAACCCCGGTGCACCTG
TGCCGAAACGCAAATGGGGAAACACCCGCTTTTTGGATGATTATGCATTGTCTCCACATTGTATGCTTCC
AAGATTCTGGTGGGAATACTGCTGATAGCCTAACGTTCATGATCAAAATTTAACTGTTCTAACCCCTACT
TGACAGCAATATATAAACAGAAGGAAGCTGCCCTGTCTTAAACCTTTTTTTTTATCATCATTATTAGCTT
ACTTTCATAATTGCGACTGGTTCCAATTGACAAGCTTTTGATTTTAACGACTTTTAACGACAACTTGAGA
AGATCAAAAAACAACTAATTATTCGAAACGAGGAATTCATGTCTCTTCCTGAAACTAAATCTGATGATAT
CCTTCTTGATGCTTGGGACTTCCAAGGCCGTCCCGCCGATCGCTCAAAAACCGGCGGCTGGGCCAGCGCC
GCCATGATTCTTTGTATTGAGGCCGTGGAGAGGCTGACGACGTTAGGTATCGGAGTTAATCTGGTGACGT
ATTTGACGGGAACTATGCATTTAGGCAATGCAACTGCGGCTAACACCGTTACCAATTTCCTCGGAACTTC
TTTCATGCTCTGTCTCCTCGGTGGCTTCATCGCCGATACCTTTCTCGGCAGGTACCTAACGATTGCTATA
TTCGCCGCAATCCAAGCCACGGGTGTTTCAATCTTAACTCTATCAACAATCATACCGGGACTTCGACCAC
CAAGATGCAATCCAACAACGTCGTCTCACTGCGAACAAGCAAGTGGAATACAACTGACGGTCCTATACTT
AGCCTTATACCTCACCGCTCTAGGAACGGGAGGCGTGAAGGCTAGTGTCTCGGGTTTCGGGTCGGACCAA
TTCGATGAGACCGAACCAAAAGAACGATCGAAAATGACATATTTCTTCAACCGTTTCTTCTTTTGTATCA
ACGTTGGCTCTCTTTTAGCTGTGACGGTCCTTGTCTACGTACAAGACGATGTTGGACGCAAATGGGGCTA
TGGAATTTGCGCGTTTGCGATCGTGCTTGCACTCAGCGTTTTCTTGGCCGGAACAAACCGCTACCGTTTC
AAGAAGTTGATCGGTAGCCCGATGACGCAGGTTGCTGCGGTTATCGTGGCGGCGTGGAGGAATAGGAAGC
TCGAGCTGCCGGCAGATCCGTCCTATCTCTACGATGTGGATGATATTATTGCGGCGGAAGGTTCGATGAA
GGGTAAACAAAAGCTGCCACACACTGAACAATTCCGTTCATTAGATAAGGCAGCAATAAGGGATCAGGAA
GCGGGAGTTACCTCGAATGTATTCAACAAGTGGACACTCTCAACACTAACAGATGTTGAGGAAGTGAAAC
AAATCGTGCGAATGTTACCAATTTGGGCAACATGCATCCTCTTCTGGACCGTCCACGCTCAATTAACGAC
ATTATCAGTCGCACAATCCGAGACATTGGACCGTTCCATCGGGAGCTTCGAGATCCCTCCAGCATCGATG
GCAGTCTTCTACGTCGGTGGCCTCCTCCTAACCACCGCCGTCTATGACCGCGTCGCCATTCGTCTATGCA
AAAAGCTATTCAACTACCCCCATGGTCTAAGACCGCTTCAACGGATCGGTTTGGGGCTTTTCTTCGGATC
AATGGCTATGGCTGTGGCTGCTTTGGTCGAGCTCAAACGTCTTAGAACTGCACACGCTCATGGTCCAACA
GTCAAAACGCTTCCTCTAGGGTTTTATCTACTCATCCCACAATATCTTATTGTCGGTATCGGCGAAGCGT
TAATCTACACAGGACAGTTAGATTTCTTCTTGAGAGAGTGCCCTAAAGGTATGAAAGGGATGAGCACGGG
TCTATTGTTGAGCACATTGGCATTAGGCTTTTTCTTCAGCTCGGTTCTCGTGACAATCGTCGAGAAATTC
ACCGGGAAAGCTCATCCATGGATTGCCGATGATCTCAACAAGGGCCGTCTTTACAATTTCTACTGGCTTG
TGGCCGTACTTGTTGCCTTGAACTTCCTCATTTTCCTAGTTTTCTCCAAGTGGTACGTTTACAAGGAAAA
AAGACTAGCTGAGGTGGGGATTGAGTTGGATGATGAGCCGAGTATTCCAATGGGTCATAGCGGCCGCGAG
AACCTGTACTTCCAATCTGGTTCGATGGTGAGCAAGGGCGAGGAGCTGTTCACCGGGGTGGTGCCCATCC
TGGTCGAGCTGGACGGCGACGTAAACGGCCACAAGTTCAGCGTGTCCGGCGAGGGCGAGGGCGATGCCAC
CTACGGCAAGCTGACCCTGAAGTTCATCTGCACCACCGGCAAGCTGCCCGTGCCCTGGCCCACCCTCGTG
ACCACCCTGACCTACGGCGTGCAGTGCTTCAGCCGCTACCCCGACCACATGAAGCAGCACGACTTCTTCA
AGTCCGCCATGCCCGAAGGCTACGTCCAGGAGCGCACCATCTTCTTCAAGGACGACGGCAACTACAAGAC
CCGCGCCGAGGTGAAGTTCGAGGGCGACACCCTGGTGAACCGCATCGAGCTGAAGGGCATCGACTTCAAG
GAGGACGGCAACATCCTGGGGCACAAGCTGGAGTACAACTACAACAGCCACAACGTCTATATCATGGCCG
ACAAGCAGAAGAACGGCATCAAGGTGAACTTCAAGATCCGCCACAACATCGAGGACGGCAGCGTGCAGCT
CGCCGACCACTACCAGCAGAACACCCCCATCGGCGACGGCCCCGTGCTGCTGCCCGACAACCACTACCTG
AGCACCCAGTCCGCCCTGAGCAAAGACCCCAACGAGAAGCGCGATCACATGGTCCTGCTGGAGTTCGTGA
CCGCCGCCGGGATCACTCTCGGCATGGACGAGCTGTACAAGTCGTCGCATCATCATCATCATCATCATCA
TTAAGTCGACCATCATCATCATCATCATTGAGTTTGTAGCCTTAGACATGACTGTTCCTCAGTTCAAGTT
GGGCACTTACGAGAAGACCGGTCTTGCTAGATTCTAATCAAGAGGATGTCAGAATGCCATTTGCCTGAGA
GATGCAGGCTTCATTTTTGATACTTTTTTATTTGTAACCTATATAGTATAGGATTTTTTTTGTCATTTTG
TTTCTTCTCGTACGAGCTTGCTCCTGATCAGCCTATCTCGCAGCTGATGAATATCTTGTGGTAGGGGTTT
GGGAAAATCATTCGAGTTTGATGTTTTTCTTGGTATTTCCCACTCCTCTTCAGAGTACAGAAGATTAAGT
GAGACCTTCGTTTGTGCGGATCCCCCACACACCATAGCTTCAAAATGTTTCTACTCCTTTTTTACTCTTC
CAGATTTTCTCGGACTCCGCGCATCGCCGTACCACTTCAAAACACCCAAGCACAGCATACTAAATTTCCC
CTCTTTCTTCCTCTAGGGTGTCGTTAATTACCCGTACTAAAGGTTTGGAAAAGAAAAAAGAGACCGCCTC
GTTTCTTTTTCTTCGTCGAAAAAGGCAATAAAAATTTTTATCACGTTTCTTTTTCTTGAAAATTTTTTTT
TTTGATTTTTTTCTCTTTCGATGACCTCCCATTGATATTTAAGTTAATAAACGGTCTTCAATTTCTCAAG
TTTCAGTTTCATTTTTCTTGTTCTATTACAACTTTTTTTACTTCTTGCTCATTAGAAAGAAAGCATAGCA
ATCTAATCTAAGGGCGGTGTTGACAATTAATCATCGGCATAGTATATCGGCATAGTATAATACGACAAGG
TGAGGAACTAAACCATGGCCAAGTTGACCAGTGCCGTTCCGGTGCTCACCGCGCGCGACGTCGCCGGAGC
GGTCGAGTTCTGGACCGACCGGCTCGGGTTCTCCCGGGACTTCGTGGAGGACGACTTCGCCGGTGTGGTC
CGGGACGACGTGACCCTGTTCATCAGCGCGGTCCAGGACCAGGTGGTGCCGGACAACACCCTGGCCTGGG
TGTGGGTGCGCGGCCTGGACGAGCTGTACGCCGAGTGGTCGGAGGTCGTGTCCACGAACTTCCGGGACGC
CTCCGGGCCGGCCATGACCGAGATCGGCGAGCAGCCGTGGGGGCGGGAGTTCGCCCTGCGCGACCCGGCC
GGCAACTGCGTGCACTTCGTGGCCGAGGAGCAGGACTGACACGTCCGACGCGGCCCGACGGGTCCGAGGC
CTCGGAGATCCGTCCCCCTTTTCCTTTGTCGATATCATGTAATTAGTTATGTCACGCTTACATTCACGCC
CTCCCCCCACATCCGCTCTAACCGAAAAGGAAGGAGTTAGACAACCTGAAGTCTAGGTCCCTATTTATTT
TTTTATAGTTATGTTAGTATTAAGAACGTTATTTATATTTCAAATTTTTCTTTTTTTTCTGTACAGACGC
GTGTACGCATGTAACATTATACTGAAAACCTTGCTTGAGAAGGTTTTGGGACGCTCGAAGGCTTTAATTT
GCAAGCTGGAGACCAACATGTGAGCAAAAGGCCAGCAAAAGGCCAGGAACCGTAAAAAGGCCGCGTTGCT
GGCGTTTTTCCATAGGCTCCGCCCCCCTGACGAGCATCACAAAAATCGACGCTCAAGTCAGAGGTGGCGA
AACCCGACAGGACTATAAAGATACCAGGCGTTTCCCCCTGGAAGCTCCCTCGTGCGCTCTCCTGTTCCGA
CCCTGCCGCTTACCGGATACCTGTCCGCCTTTCTCCCTTCGGGAAGCGTGGCGCTTTCTCATAGCTCACG
CTGTAGGTATCTCAGTTCGGTGTAGGTCGTTCGCTCCAAGCTGGGCTGTGTGCACGAACCCCCCGTTCAG
CCCGACCGCTGCGCCTTATCCGGTAACTATCGTCTTGAGTCCAACCCGGTAAGACACGACTTATCGCCAC
TGGCAGCAGCCACTGGTAACAGGATTAGCAGAGCGAGGTATGTAGGCGGTGCTACAGAGTTCTTGAAGTG
GTGGCCTAACTACGGCTACACTAGAAGAACAGTATTTGGTATCTGCGCTCTGCTGAAGCCAGTTACCTTC
GGAAAAAGAGTTGGTAGCTCTTGATCCGGCAAACAAACCACCGCTGGTAGCGGTGGTTTTTTTGTTTGCA
AGCAGCAGATTACGCGCAGAAAAAAAGGATCTCAAGAAGATCCTTTGATCTTTTCTACGGGGTCTGACGC
TCAGTGGAACGAAAACTCACGTTAAGGGATTTTGGTCATGAGATC
Features (pLannotate 1.2.2; 12 found; start..end, strand, type, name):
      2..940     +  promoter       AOX1 promoter: Pichia pastoris AOX1; inducible promoter, regulated by methanol
    949..2718    +  CDS            NPF6.3: PTR7_ARATH - Also known as CHL1, NRT1, NRT1.1. Experimental evidence at protein level: Swiss-Prot protein existence level 1. Dual affinity nitrate transporter. Involved in proton- dependent nitrate uptake and in the regulation of the nitrate transporter NRT2.1. Acts also as a nitrate sensor that trigger a specific signaling pathway stimulating lateral root growth and seed germination. The uptake activity is not required for sensor function. Displays an auxin transport facilitation inhibited by high nitrate concentration. Required to prevent auxin accumulation in preemerged lateral root primord
   2755..3471    +  CDS            EGFP: EGFP is a basic (constitutively fluorescent) green fluorescent protein published in 1996, derived from Aequorea victoria. It is reported to be a rapidly-maturing weak dimer with moderate acid sensitivity.
   3477..3495    +  CDS            capTEV™ (fragment): composite tag for in vivo biotinylation, TEV protease cleavage, and 6xHis tagging
   3511..3528    +  CDS            capTEV™ (fragment): composite tag for in vivo biotinylation, TEV protease cleavage, and 6xHis tagging
   3539..3604    +  CDS            AOX1 (fragment): ALOX1_KOMPC - Experimental evidence at protein level: Swiss-Prot protein existence level 1. Major isoform of alcohol oxidase, which catalyzes the oxidation of methanol to formaldehyde and hydrogen peroxide, the first step in the methanol utilization pathway of methylotrophic yeasts. From Komagataella phaffii (strain ATCC 76273 / CBS 7435 / CECT 11047 / NRRL Y-11430 / Wegner 21-1) (Yeast) (Pichia pastoris).
   3608..3854    +  terminator     AOX1 terminator: Pichia pastoris AOX1; transcription terminator for AOX1
   3875..4282    +  promoter       TEF1 promoter: S. cerevisiae TEF1; promoter for EF-1α
   4289..4336    +  promoter       EM7 promoter: synthetic bacterial promoter&nbsp
   4355..4729    +  CDS            BleoR: antibiotic-binding protein; Sh ble from Streptoalloteichus hindustanus; confers resistance to bleomycin, phleomycin, and Zeocin™
   4795..5042    +  terminator     CYC1 terminator: S. cerevisiae CYC1; transcription terminator for CYC1
   5117..5705    -  rep_origin     ori: high-copy-number ColE1/pMB1/pBR322/pUC origin of replication
