[The description below was written by a language model from this plasmid's Addgene catalogue record and pLannotate feature annotations shown in this document.]
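Description:
CHL1 wt-eGFP is a yeast expression plasmid built on the pPICZc backbone, a vector designed for protein production in the methylotrophic yeast Pichia pastoris (Komagataella phaffii). It is propagated in E. coli through a high-copy ColE1/pUC-type origin. Selection in both hosts relies on a single Sh ble (BleoR) gene conferring Zeocin resistance. This marker is preceded by tandem promoters, the S. cerevisiae TEF1 promoter for expression in yeast and the synthetic EM7 promoter for expression in bacteria, and is followed by the CYC1 terminator. No yeast replication origin is annotated, consistent with pPICZ-type vectors normally being maintained in Pichia by chromosomal integration rather than as episomes.

The payload is a wild-type Arabidopsis thaliana CHL1 coding sequence placed under the methanol-inducible AOX1 promoter and terminated by the AOX1 terminator. The sequence annotation identifies this open reading frame as NPF6.3 (also called CHL1, NRT1.1), the dual-affinity proton-coupled nitrate transporter and nitrate sensor. The catalogue's Entrez link instead points to AT5G40090 (CHS1-like 1), a different gene that shares the CHL1 alias, so the feature table and the gene identifier disagree, and the sequence-based call favours the nitrate transporter. The transporter is followed a short distance downstream by EGFP, in keeping with the C-terminal fusion implied by the construct name. After EGFP come two short matches to a composite tag that combines a TEV protease site and a 6xHis tag, which suggests a cleavable affinity handle, though only fragments are annotated. The stated purpose is protein expression, and the GFP fusion would allow expression of the membrane protein to be followed by fluorescence.
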