Addgene plasmid #117876: CHL1 wt-eGFP
Purpose: protein expression
Depositing lab: Geoffrey Chang. Depositing organization: University of California, San Diego (UCSD).
Backbone
  Vector backbone: pPICZc
  Backbone size w/o insert (bp): 3329
  Vector type: Yeast Expression
Growth in bacteria
  Bacterial resistance: Bleocin (Zeocin), 50 μg/mL
  Growth temperature: 37°C
  Growth strain: DH5alpha
  Copy number: High Copy
Gene/Insert
  Gene/Insert name: CHL1 wt-eGFP
  Species: A. thaliana (mustard weed)
  Entrez Gene: AT5G40090 (a.k.a. AT5G40090, CHL1, CHS1-like 1, MUD12.70, MUD12_70)
  Promoter: AOX
  Cloning method: Unknown
  Sequencing primers: 5′ GACTGGTTCCAATTGACAAGC; 3′ GCAAATGGCATTCTGACATCC
Terms and licenses: Academic/Nonprofit Terms; Industry Terms: Not Available to Industry
How to cite: CHL1 wt-eGFP was a gift from Geoffrey Chang (Addgene plasmid # 117876 ; http://n2t.net/addgene:117876 ; RRID:Addgene_117876)
