>Addgene plasmid #117876 | CHL1 wt-eGFP | depositor partial sequence | sequence record 222687 | insert sequence
ATGTCTCTTCCTGAAACTAAATCTGATGATATCCTTCTTGATGCTTGGGACTTCCAAGGCCGTCCCGCCG
ATCGCTCAAAAACCGGCGGCTGGGCCAGCGCCGCCATGATTCTTTGTATTGAGGCCGTGGAGAGGCTGAC
GACGTTAGGTATCGGAGTTAATCTGGTGACGTATTTGACGGGAACTATGCATTTAGGCAATGCAACTGCG
GCTAACACCGTTACCAATTTCCTCGGAACTTCTTTCATGCTCTGTCTCCTCGGTGGCTTCATCGCCGATA
CCTTTCTCGGCAGGTACCTAACGATTGCTATATTCGCCGCAATCCAAGCCACGGGTGTTTCAATCTTAAC
TCTATCAACAATCATACCGGGACTTCGACCACCAAGATGCAATCCAACAACGTCGTCTCACTGCGAACAA
GCAAGTGGAATACAACTGACGGTCCTATACTTAGCCTTATACCTCACCGCTCTAGGAACGGGAGGCGTGA
AGGCTAGTGTCTCGGGTTTCGGGTCGGACCAATTCGATGAGACCGAACCAAAAGAACGATCGAAAATGAC
ATATTTCTTCAACCGTTTCTTCTTTTGTATCAACGTTGGCTCTCTTTTAGCTGTGACGGTCCTTGTCTAC
GTACAAGACGATGTTGGACGCAAATGGGGCTATGGAATTTGCGCGTTTGCGATCGTGCTTGCACTCAGCG
TTTTCTTGGCCGGAACAAACCGCTACCGTTTCAAGAAGTTGATCGGTAGCCCGATGACGCAGGTTGCTGC
GGTTATCGTGGCGGCGTGGAGGAATAGGAAGCTCGAGCTGCCGGCAGATCCGTCCTATCTCTACGATGTG
GATGATATTATTGCGGCGGAAGGTTCGATGAAGGGTAAACAAAAGCTGCCACACACTGAACAATTCCGTT
CATTAGATAAGGCAGCAATAAGGGATCAGGAAGCGGGAGTTACCTCGAATGTATTCAACAAGTGGACACT
CTCAACACTAACAGATGTTGAGGAAGTGAAACAAATCGTGCGAATGTTACCAATTTGGGCAACATGCATC
CTCTTCTGGACCGTCCACGCTCAATTAACGACATTATCAGTCGCACAATCCGAGACATTGGACCGTTCCA
TCGGGAGCTTCGAGATCCCTCCAGCATCGATGGCAGTCTTCTACGTCGGTGGCCTCCTCCTAACCACCGC
CGTCTATGACCGCGTCGCCATTCGTCTATGCAAAAAGCTATTCAACTACCCCCATGGTCTAAGACCGCTT
CAACGGATCGGTTTGGGGCTTTTCTTCGGATCAATGGCTATGGCTGTGGCTGCTTTGGTCGAGCTCAAAC
GTCTTAGAACTGCACACGCTCATGGTCCAACAGTCAAAACGCTTCCTCTAGGGTTTTATCTACTCATCCC
ACAATATCTTATTGTCGGTATCGGCGAAGCGTTAATCTACACAGGACAGTTAGATTTCTTCTTGAGAGAG
TGCCCTAAAGGTATGAAAGGGATGAGCACGGGTCTATTGTTGAGCACATTGGCATTAGGCTTTTTCTTCA
GCTCGGTTCTCGTGACAATCGTCGAGAAATTCACCGGGAAAGCTCATCCATGGATTGCCGATGATCTCAA
CAAGGGCCGTCTTTACAATTTCTACTGGCTTGTGGCCGTACTTGTTGCCTTGAACTTCCTCATTTTCCTA
GTTTTCTCCAAGTGGTACGTTTACAAGGAAAAAAGACTAGCTGAGGTGGGGATTGAGTTGGATGATGAGC
CGAGTATTCCAATGGGTCATAGCGGCCGCGAGAACCTGTACTTCCAATCTGGTTCGATGGTGAGCAAGGG
CGAGGAGCTGTTCACCGGGGTGGTGCCCATCCTGGTCGAGCTGGACGGCGACGTAAACGGCCACAAGTTC
AGCGTGTCCGGCGAGGGCGAGGGCGATGCCACCTACGGCAAGCTGACCCTGAAGTTCATCTGCACCACCG
GCAAGCTGCCCGTGCCCTGGCCCACCCTCGTGACCACCCTGACCTACGGCGTGCAGTGCTTCAGCCGCTA
CCCCGACCACATGAAGCAGCACGACTTCTTCAAGTCCGCCATGCCCGAAGGCTACGTCCAGGAGCGCACC
ATCTTCTTCAAGGACGACGGCAACTACAAGACCCGCGCCGAGGTGAAGTTCGAGGGCGACACCCTGGTGA
ACCGCATCGAGCTGAAGGGCATCGACTTCAAGGAGGACGGCAACATCCTGGGGCACAAGCTGGAGTACAA
CTACAACAGCCACAACGTCTATATCATGGCCGACAAGCAGAAGAACGGCATCAAGGTGAACTTCAAGATC
CGCCACAACATCGAGGACGGCAGCGTGCAGCTCGCCGACCACTACCAGCAGAACACCCCCATCGGCGACG
GCCCCGTGCTGCTGCCCGACAACCACTACCTGAGCACCCAGTCCGCCCTGAGCAAAGACCCCAACGAGAA
GCGCGATCACATGGTCCTGCTGGAGTTCGTGACCGCCGCCGGGATCACTCTCGGCATGGACGAGCTGTAC
AAGTCGTCGCATCATCATCATCATCATCATCATTAA
